Addgene plasmid #14088: pBabe-puro largeTcDNA
Depositing lab: William Hahn. Depositing organization: Dana-Farber Cancer Institute. Publication: Human mammary epithelial cell transformation through the activation of phosphatidylinositol 3-kinase. Zhao JJ, Gjoerup OV, Subramanian RR, Cheng Y, Chen W, Roberts TM, Hahn WC. Cancer Cell. 2003 May . 3(5):483-95. 10.1016/S1535-6108(03)00088-6 PubMed 12781366.
Backbone
  Vector backbone: pBabe-puro
  Backbone size w/o insert (bp): 5100
  Vector type: Mammalian Expression, Retroviral
  Selectable markers: Puromycin
Growth in bacteria
  Bacterial resistance: Ampicillin, 100 μg/mL
  Growth temperature: 37°C
  Growth strain: DH5alpha
  Copy number: High Copy
Gene/Insert
  Gene/Insert name: Large T antigen (alt names: Large T cDNA; pBNT; LTc)
  Species: simian virus
  Insert size (bp): 2200
  Entrez Gene: SV40gp6 (a.k.a. SV40gp6)
  Cloning method: Restriction Enzyme; 5′ cloning site BamHI (not destroyed); 3′ cloning site BamHI (not destroyed)
  Sequencing primers: 5′ pBabe 5'
Terms and licenses: Academic/Nonprofit Terms; Industry Terms: Not Available to Industry
How to cite: pBabe-puro largeTcDNA was a gift from William Hahn (Addgene plasmid # 14088 ; http://n2t.net/addgene:14088 ; RRID:Addgene_14088)
