[The description below was written by a language model from this plasmid's Addgene catalogue record and pLannotate feature annotations shown in this document.]
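Description:
pBabe-puro largeTcDNA is a Moloney murine leukemia virus-based retroviral expression vector built on the pBabe-puro backbone and carrying a cDNA for the large T antigen of simian virus 40. In bacteria it is maintained as a high-copy plasmid through a ColE1/pUC-type origin and selected with ampicillin via the β-lactamase gene and its native promoter. A short lacI fragment annotated near the origin is a backbone remnant with no evident function.

The retroviral cassette is bounded by MMLV long terminal repeats. Downstream of the 5′ LTR lie a packaging signal and a truncated gag segment lacking its start codon. Together these promote efficient encapsidation of the vector RNA when the plasmid is introduced into a packaging cell line that supplies the viral proteins in trans. The roughly 2.2 kb large T insert, cloned at BamHI sites retained on both sides, sits directly after this region. No separate promoter is annotated upstream of it, so it is presumably transcribed from the 5′ LTR, as is standard for pBabe vectors. An internal SV40 enhancer/early promoter then drives the puromycin N-acetyltransferase gene, allowing selection of stably transduced mammalian cells. The annotation tool labels a short fragment just before the 3′ LTR as a ΔU3 self-inactivating element, but a full-length LTR follows it immediately, so the vector does not appear to be self-inactivating.

Because the insert is a cDNA, it should express large T antigen without the small t antigen that is produced by alternative splicing of the genomic SV40 early region. Large T inactivates the p53 and retinoblastoma pathways, and the associated publication concerns transformation of human mammary epithelial cells. This fits use of the vector for immortalization and for defined-element transformation studies.
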