Features (pLannotate 1.2.2; 12 found; start..end, strand, type, name):
     16..485     +  LTR            LTR: long terminal repeat from Moloney murine leukemia virus
    609..883     +  misc_feature   MESV Ψ (fragment): packaging signal of murine embryonic stem cell virus
    950..1366    +  CDS            gag (truncated): truncated Moloney murine leukemia virus (MMLV) gag gene lacking the start codon
   1404..3530    +  CDS            large T antigen: large T antigen from SV40 (simian virus 40)
   3616..3945    +  promoter       SV40 promoter: SV40 enhancer and early promoter
   3955..4554    +  CDS            PuroR: puromycin N-acetyltransferase; pac from Streptomyces alboniger; confers resistance to puromycin
   4653..4774    +  LTR            3' LTR (ΔU3) (fragment): self-inactivating 3' long terminal repeat (LTR) from Moloney murine leukemia virus
   4775..5244    +  LTR            LTR: long terminal repeat from Moloney murine leukemia virus
   5310..5362    -  CDS            lacI (fragment): lac repressor; lacI; The lac repressor binds to the lac operator to inhibit transcription in E. coli. This inhibition can be relieved by adding lactose or isopropyl-β-D-thiogalactopyranoside (IPTG).
   5545..6133    -  rep_origin     ori: high-copy-number ColE1/pMB1/pBR322/pUC origin of replication
   6293..7153    -  CDS            AmpR: β-lactamase; bla; confers resistance to ampicillin, carbenicillin, and related antibiotics
   7154..7258    -  promoter       AmpR promoter: bla
>Addgene plasmid #14088 | pBabe-puro largeTcDNA | addgene full sequence | sequence record 222774 | Addgene NGS Result
AGTGCCACCTGCAGCCTGAATATGGGCCAAACAGGATATCTGTGGTAAGCAGTTCCTGCCCCGGCTCAGG
GCCAAGAACAGATGGAACAGCTGAATATGGGCCAAACAGGATATCTGTGGTAAGCAGTTCCTGCCCCGGC
TCAGGGCCAAGAACAGATGGTCCCCAGATGCGGTCCAGCCCTCAGCAGTTTCTAGAGAACCATCAGATGT
TTCCAGGGTGCCCCAAGGACCTGAAATGACCCTGTGCCTTATTTGAACTAACCAATCAGTTCGCTTCTCG
CTTCTGTTCGCGCGCTTCTGCTCCCCGAGCTCAATAAAAGAGCCCACAACCCCTCACTCGGGGCGCCAGT
CCTCCGATTGACTGAGTCGCCCGGGTACCCGTGTATCCAATAAACCCTCTTGCAGTTGCATCCGACTTGT
GGTCTCGCTGTTCCTTGGGAGGGTCTCCTCTGAGTGATTGACTACCCGTCAGCGGGGGTCTTTCATTTGG
GGGCTCGTCCGGGATCGGGAGACCCCTGCCCAGGGACCACCGACCCACCACCGGGAGGCAAGCTGGCCAG
CAACTTATCTGTGTCTGTCCGATTGTCTAGTGTCTATGACTGATTTTATGCGCCTGCGTCGGTACTAGTT
AGCTAACTAGCTCTGTATCTGGCGGACCCGTGGTGGAACTGACGAGTTCTGAACACCCGGCCGCAACCCT
GGGAGACGTCCCAGGGACTTTGGGGGCCGTTTTTGTGGCCCGACCTGAGGAAGGGAGTCGATGTGGAATC
CGACCCCGTCAGGATATGTGGTTCTGGTAGGAGACGAGAACCTAAAACAGTTCCCGCCTCCGTCTGAATT
TTTGCTTTCGGTTTGGAACCGAAGCCGCGCGTCTTGTCTGCTGCAGCGCTGCAGCATCGTTCTGTGTTGT
CTCTGTCTGACTGTGTTTCTGTATTTGTCTGAAAATTAGGGCCAGACTGTTACCACTCCCTTAAGTTTGA
CCTTAGGTCACTGGAAAGATGTCGAGCGGATCGCTCACAACCAGTCGGTAGATGTCAAGAAGAGACGTTG
GGTTACCTTCTGCTCTGCAGAATGGCCAACCTTTAACGTCGGATGGCCGCGAGACGGCACCTTTAACCGA
GACCTCATCACCCAGGTTAAGATCAAGGTCTTTTCACCTGGCCCGCATGGACACCCAGACCAGGTCCCCT
ACATCGTGACCTGGGAAGCCTTGGCTTTTGACCCCCCTCCCTGGGTCAAGCCCTTTGTACACCCTAAGCC
TCCGCCTCCTCTTCCTCCATCCGCCCCGTCTCTCCCCCTTGAACCTCCTCGTTCGACCCCGCCTCGATCC
TCCCTTTATCCAGCCCTCACTCCTTCTCTAGGCGCCGGCCGGATCCCGCGACCGGTCGACCAGCTTTGCA
AAGATGGATAAAGTTTTAAACAGAGAGGAATCTTTGCAGCTAATGGACCTTCTAGGTCTTGAAAGGAGTG
CCTGGGGGAATATTCCTCTGATGAGAAAGGCATATTTAAAAAAATGCAAGGAGTTTCATCCTGATAAAGG
AGGAGATGAAGAAAAAATGAAGAAAATGAATACTCTGTACAAGAAAATGGAAGATGGAGTAAAATATGCT
CATCAACCTGACTTTGGAGGCTTCTGGGATGCAACTGAGATTCCAACCTATGGAACTGATGAATGGGAGC
AGTGGTGGAATGCCTTTAATGAGGAAAACCTGTTTTGCTCAGAAGAAATGCCATCTAGTGATGATGAGGC
TACTGCTGACTCTCAACATTCTACTCCTCCAAAAAAGAAGAGAAAGGTAGAAGACCCCAAGGACTTTCCT
TCAGAATTGCTAAGTTTTTTGAGTCATGCTGTGTTTAGTAATAGAACTCTTGCTTGCTTTGCTATTTACA
CCACAAAGGAAAAAGCTGCACTGCTATACAAGAAAATTATGGAAAAATATTCTGTAACCTTTATAAGTAG
GCATAACAGTTATAATCATAACATACTGTTTTTTCTTACTCCACACAGGCATAGAGTGTCTGCTATTAAT
AACTATGCTCAAAAATTGTGTACCTTTAGCTTTTTAATTTGTAAAGGGGTTAATAAGGAATATTTGATGT
ATAGTGCCTTGACTAGAGATCCATTTTCTGTTATTGAGGAAAGTTTGCCAGGTGGGTTAAAGGAGCATGA
TTTTAATCCAGAAGAAGCAGAGGAAACTAAACAAGTGTCCTGGAAGCTTGTAACAGAGTATGCAATGGAA
ACAAAATGTGATGATGTGTTGTTATTGCTTGGGATGTACTTGGAATTTCAGTACAGTTTTGAAATGTGTT
TAAAATGTATTAAAAAAGAACAGCCCAGCCACTATAAGTACCATGAAAAGCATTATGCAAATGCTGCTAT
ATTTGCTGACAGCAAAAACCAAAAAACCATATGCCAACAGGCTGTTGATACTGTTTTAGCTAAAAAGCGG
GTTGATAGCCTACAATTAACTAGAGAACAAATGTTAACAAACAGATTTAATGATCTTTTGGATAGGATGG
ATATAATGTTTGGTTCTACAGGCTCTGCTGACATAGAAGAATGGATGGCTGGAGTTGCTTGGCTACACTG
TTTGTTGCCCAAAATGGATTCAGTGGTGTATGACTTTTTAAAATGCATGGTGTACAACATTCCTAAAAAA
AGATACTGGCTGTTTAAAGGACCAATTGATAGTGGTAAAACTACATTAGCAGCTGCTTTGCTTGAATTAT
GTGGGGGGAAAGCTTTAAATGTTAATTTGCCCTTGGACAGGCTGAACTTTGAGCTAGGAGTAGCTATTGA
CCAGTTTTTAGTAGTTTTTGAGGATGTAAAGGGCACTGGAGGGGAGTCCAGAGATTTGCCTTCAGGTCAG
GGAATTAATAACCTGGACAATTTAAGGGATTATTTGGATGGCAGTGTTAAGGTAAACTTAGAAAAGAAAC
ACCTAAATAAAAGAACTCAAATATTTCCCCCTGGAATAGTCACCATGAATGAGTACAGTGTGCCTAAAAC
ACTGCAGGCCAGATTTGTAAAACAAATAGATTTTAGGCCCAAAGATTATTTAAAGCATTGCCTGGAACGC
AGTGAGTTTTTGTTAGAAAAGAGAATAATTCAAAGTGGCATTGCTTTGCTTCTTATGTTAATTTGGTACA
GACCTGTGGCTGAGTTTGCTCAAAGTATTCAGAGCAGAATTGTGGAGTGGAAAGAGAGATTGGACAAAGA
GTTTAGTTTGTCAGTGTATCAAAAAATGAAGTTTAATGTGGCTATGGGAATTGGAGTTTTAGATTGGCTA
AGAAACAGTGATGATGATGATGAAGACAGCCAGGAAAATGCTGATAAAAATGAAGATGGTGGGGAGAAGA
ACATGGAAGACTCAGGGCATGAAACAGGCATTGATTCACAGTCCCAAGGCTCATTTCAGGCCCCTCAGTC
CTCACAGTCTGTTCATGATCATAATCAGCCATACCACATTTGTAGAGGTTTTACTTGCTTTAAAAAACCT
CCCACACCTCCCCCTGAACCTGAAACATAAAATGAATGCAATTGTTGTTGTTAACGGGGATCCCAGTGTG
GTGGTACGTAGGAATTCGCCAGCACAGTGGTCGACCCTGTGGAATGTGTGTCAGTTAGGGTGTGGAAAGT
CCCCAGGCTCCCCAGCAGGCAGAAGTATGCAAAGCATGCATCTCAATTAGTCAGCAACCAGGTGTGGAAA
GTCCCCAGGCTCCCCAGCAGGCAGAAGTATGCAAAGCATGCATCTCAATTAGTCAGCAACCATAGTCCCG
CCCCTAACTCCGCCCATCCCGCCCCTAACTCCGCCCAGTTCCGCCCATTCTCCGCCCCATGGCTGACTAA
TTTTTTTTATTTATGCAGAGGCCGAGGCCGCCTCGGCCTCTGAGCTATTCCAGAAGTAGTGAGGAGGCTT
TTTTGGAGGCCTAGGCTTTTGCAAAAAGCTTACCATGACCGAGTACAAGCCCACGGTGCGCCTCGCCACC
CGCGACGACGTCCCCAGGGCCGTACGCACCCTCGCCGCCGCGTTCGCCGACTACCCCGCCACGCGCCACA
CCGTCGATCCGGACCGCCACATCGAGCGGGTCACCGAGCTGCAAGAACTCTTCCTCACGCGCGTCGGGCT
CGACATCGGCAAGGTGTGGGTCGCGGACGACGGCGCCGCGGTGGCGGTCTGGACCACGCCGGAGAGCGTC
GAAGCGGGGGCGGTGTTCGCCGAGATCGGCCCGCGCATGGCCGAGTTGAGCGGTTCCCGGCTGGCCGCGC
AGCAACAGATGGAAGGCCTCCTGGCGCCGCACCGGCCCAAGGAGCCCGCGTGGTTCCTGGCCACCGTCGG
CGTCTCGCCCGACCACCAGGGCAAGGGTCTGGGCAGCGCCGTCGTGCTCCCCGGAGTGGAGGCGGCCGAG
CGCGCCGGGGTGCCCGCCTTCCTGGAGACCTCCGCGCCCCGCAACCTCCCCTTCTACGAGCGGCTCGGCT
TCACCGTCACCGCCGACGTCGAGGTGCCCGAAGGACCGCGCACCTGGTGCATGACCCGCAAGCCCGGTGC
CTGACGCCCGCCCCACGACCCGCAGCGCCCGACCGAAAGGAGCGCACGACCCCATGCATCGATAAAATAA
AAGATTTTATTTAGTCTCCAGAAAAAGGGGGGAATGAAAGACCCCACCTGTAGGTTTGGCAAGCTAGCTT
AAGTAACGCCATTTTGCAAGGCATGGAAAAATACATAACTGAGAATAGAGAAGTTCAGATCAAGGTCAGG
AACAGATGGAACAGCTGAATATGGGCCAAACAGGATATCTGTGGTAAGCAGTTCCTGCCCCGGCTCAGGG
CCAAGAACAGATGGAACAGCTGAATATGGGCCAAACAGGATATCTGTGGTAAGCAGTTCCTGCCCCGGCT
CAGGGCCAAGAACAGATGGTCCCCAGATGCGGTCCAGCCCTCAGCAGTTTCTAGAGAACCATCAGATGTT
TCCAGGGTGCCCCAAGGACCTGAAATGACCCTGTGCCTTATTTGAACTAACCAATCAGTTCGCTTCTCGC
TTCTGTTCGCGCGCTTCTGCTCCCCGAGCTCAATAAAAGAGCCCACAACCCCTCACTCGGGGCGCCAGTC
CTCCGATTGACTGAGTCGCCCGGGTACCCGTGTATCCAATAAACCCTCTTGCAGTTGCATCCGACTTGTG
GTCTCGCTGTTCCTTGGGAGGGTCTCCTCTGAGTGATTGACTACCCGTCAGCGGGGGTCTTTCACATGCA
GCATGTATCAAAATTAATTTGGTTTTTTTTCTTAAGTATTTACATTAAATGGCCATAGTTGCATTAATGA
ATCGGCCAACGCGCGGGGAGAGGCGGTTTGCGTATTGGGCGCTCTTCCGCTTCCTCGCTCACTGACTCGC
TGCGCTCGGTCGTTCGGCTGCGGCGAGCGGTATCAGCTCACTCAAAGGCGGTAATACGGTTATCCACAGA
ATCAGGGGATAACGCAGGAAAGAACATGTGAGCAAAAGGCCAGCAAAAGGCCAGGAACCGTAAAAAGGCC
GCGTTGCTGGCGTTTTTCCATAGGCTCCGCCCCCCTGACGAGCATCACAAAAATCGACGCTCAAGTCAGA
GGTGGCGAAACCCGACAGGACTATAAAGATACCAGGCGTTTCCCCCTGGAAGCTCCCTCGTGCGCTCTCC
TGTTCCGACCCTGCCGCTTACCGGATACCTGTCCGCCTTTCTCCCTTCGGGAAGCGTGGCGCTTTCTCAT
AGCTCACGCTGTAGGTATCTCAGTTCGGTGTAGGTCGTTCGCTCCAAGCTGGGCTGTGTGCACGAACCCC
CCGTTCAGCCCGACCGCTGCGCCTTATCCGGTAACTATCGTCTTGAGTCCAACCCGGTAAGACACGACTT
ATCGCCACTGGCAGCAGCCACTGGTAACAGGATTAGCAGAGCGAGGTATGTAGGCGGTGCTACAGAGTTC
TTGAAGTGGTGGCCTAACTACGGCTACACTAGAAGAACAGTATTTGGTATCTGCGCTCTGCTGAAGCCAG
TTACCTTCGGAAAAAGAGTTGGTAGCTCTTGATCCGGCAAACAAACCACCGCTGGTAGCGGTGGTTTTTT
TGTTTGCAAGCAGCAGATTACGCGCAGAAAAAAAGGATCTCAAGAAGATCCTTTGATCTTTTCTACGGGG
TCTGACGCTCAGTGGAACGAAAACTCACGTTAAGGGATTTTGGTCATGAGATTATCAAAAAGGATCTTCA
CCTAGATCCTTTTGCGGCCGCAAATCAATCTAAAGTATATATGAGTAAACTTGGTCTGACAGTTACCAAT
GCTTAATCAGTGAGGCACCTATCTCAGCGATCTGTCTATTTCGTTCATCCATAGTTGCCTGACTCCCCGT
CGTGTAGATAACTACGATACGGGAGGGCTTACCATCTGGCCCCAGTGCTGCAATGATACCGCGAGACCCA
CGCTCACCGGCTCCAGATTTATCAGCAATAAACCAGCCAGCCGGAAGGGCCGAGCGCAGAAGTGGTCCTG
CAACTTTATCCGCCTCCATCCAGTCTATTAATTGTTGCCGGGAAGCTAGAGTAAGTAGTTCGCCAGTTAA
TAGTTTGCGCAACGTTGTTGCCATTGCTACAGGCATCGTGGTGTCACGCTCGTCGTTTGGTATGGCTTCA
TTCAGCTCCGGTTCCCAACGATCAAGGCGAGTTACATGATCCCCCATGTTGTGCAAAAAAGCGGTTAGCT
CCTTCGGTCCTCCGATCGTTGTCAGAAGTAAGTTGGCCGCAGTGTTATCACTCATGGTTATGGCAGCACT
GCATAATTCTCTTACTGTCATGCCATCCGTAAGATGCTTTTCTGTGACTGGTGAGTACTCAACCAAGTCA
TTCTGAGAATAGTGTATGCGGCGACCGAGTTGCTCTTGCCCGGCGTCAATACGGGATAATACCGCGCCAC
ATAGCAGAACTTTAAAAGTGCTCATCATTGGAAAACGTTCTTCGGGGCGAAAACTCTCAAGGATCTTACC
GCTGTTGAGATCCAGTTCGATGTAACCCACTCGTGCACCCAACTGATCTTCAGCATCTTTTACTTTCACC
AGCGTTTCTGGGTGAGCAAAAACAGGAAGGCAAAATGCCGCAAAAAAGGGAATAAGGGCGACACGGAAAT
GTTGAATACTCATACTCTTCCTTTTTCAATATTATTGAAGCATTTATCAGGGTTATTGTCTCATGAGCGG
ATACATATTTGAATGTATTTAGAAAAATAAACAAATAGGGGTTCCGCGCACATTTCCCCGAAA
