>Addgene plasmid #14088 | pBabe-puro largeTcDNA | addgene partial sequence | sequence record 20230 | 14088 with pBABE5'
AAGATGGATAAAGTTTTAAACAGAGAGGAATCTTTGCAGCTAATGGACCTTCTAGGTCTTGAAAGGAGTG
CCTGGGGGAATATTCCTCTGATGAGAAAGGCATATTTAAAAAAATGCAAGGAGTTTCATCCTGATAAAGG
AGGAGATGAAGAAAAAATGAAGAAAATGAATACTCTGTACAAGAAAATGGAAGATGGAGTAAAATATGCT
CATCAACCTGACTTTGGAGGCTTCTGGGATGCAACTGAGATTCCAACCTATGGAACTGATGAATGGGAGC
AGTGGTGGAATGCCTTTAATGAGGAAAACCTGTTTTGCTCAGAAGAAATGCCATCTAGTGATGATGAGGC
TACTGCTGACTCTCAACATTCTACTCCTCCAAAAAAGAAGAGAAAGGTAGAAGACCCCAAGGACTTTCCT
TCAGAATTGCTAAGTTTTTTGAGTCATGCTGTGTTTAGTAATAGAACTCTTGCTTGCTTTGCTATTTACA
CCACAAAGGAAAAAGCTGCACTGCTATACAAGAAAATTATGGAAAAATATTCTGTAACCTTTATAAGTAG
GCATAACAGTTATAATCATAACATACTGTTTTTTCTTACTCCACACAGGCATAGAGTGTCTGCTATTAAT
AACTATGCTCAAAAATTGTGTACCTTTAGCTTTTTAATTTGT
